Addgene plasmid #247322: Nluc CD9
Purpose: This plasmid can be used to quantify CD9 by luminescence signal upon providing substrate, in particular in the secretome, especially in the extracellular vesicles of cells expressing this construct.
Depositing lab: Clotilde Thery. Depositing organization: Institut Curie. Publication: Homosalate boosts the release of tumour-derived extracellular vesicles with protection against anchorage-loss property. Grisard E, Nevo N, Lescure A, Doll S, Corbe M, Jouve M, Lavieu G, Joliot A, Nery ED, Martin-Jaular L, Thery C. J Extracell Vesicles. 2022 Jul;11(7):e12242. doi: 10.1002/jev2.12242. PubMed 35790086.
Backbone
  Vector backbone: pEGFP-C3
  Backbone manufacturer: Clontech
  Backbone size w/o insert (bp): 4727
  Total vector size (bp): 5224
  Vector type: Mammalian Expression, Luciferase
  Selectable markers: Neomycin (select with G418)
Growth in bacteria
  Bacterial resistance: Kanamycin, 50 μg/mL
  Growth temperature: 37°C
  Growth strain: DH5alpha
  Copy number: High Copy
Gene/Insert
  Gene/Insert name: CD9
  Species: H. sapiens (human)
  Insert size (bp): 681
  GenBank ID: NM_001769.4
  Entrez Gene: CD9 (a.k.a. BTCC-1, DRAP-27, MIC3, MRP-1, TSPAN-29, TSPAN29)
  Promoter: CMV
  Tag / fusion protein: Nanoluciferase (N terminal on insert)
  Cloning method: Restriction Enzyme; 5′ cloning site unknown (unknown if destroyed); 3′ cloning site unknown (unknown if destroyed)
  Sequencing primers: 5′ n/a
Terms and licenses: Academic/Nonprofit Terms; Industry Terms: Not Available to Industry
How to cite: Nluc CD9 was a gift from Clotilde Thery (Addgene plasmid # 247322 ; http://n2t.net/addgene:247322 ; RRID:Addgene_247322)
