[The description below was written by a language model from this plasmid's Addgene catalogue record and pLannotate feature annotations shown in this document.]
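Description:
Nluc CD9 is a mammalian expression plasmid built on the Clontech pEGFP-C3 backbone, in which the fluorescent protein coding region appears to have been replaced by NanoLuc luciferase: the feature table shows no EGFP, only a human codon-optimized Nluc open reading frame. The 5.2 kb plasmid is propagated in E. coli at high copy from a ColE1/pUC-type origin and also carries an f1 origin. A single Tn5 NeoR/KanR (aminoglycoside phosphotransferase) cassette serves both hosts. A bacterial bla-type promoter drives it for kanamycin selection in E. coli, while the SV40 enhancer/early promoter drives it for G418 selection of transfected mammalian cells, with termination at an HSV TK polyadenylation signal. The small ble, bGH poly(A) and large T antigen fragments listed are most likely automated annotation hits to backbone sequence rather than functional elements.

The payload is a fusion of NanoLuc to the N terminus of human CD9, a tetraspanin membrane protein. The 681 bp CD9 coding sequence lies a short linker distance downstream of Nluc, and the fusion is expressed from the CMV immediate early enhancer and promoter. A remnant of the multiple cloning site and the SV40 poly(A) signal follow it. The restriction sites used for cloning are not recorded.

According to the record, the construct allows CD9 to be quantified by luminescence once substrate is supplied. It is intended particularly for measuring CD9 in the secretome, and especially in extracellular vesicles released by expressing cells, which makes it a sensitive reporter for comparing vesicle release across conditions or treatments.
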