Features (pLannotate 1.2.2; 15 found; start..end, strand, type, name):
    109..903     +  CDS            NeoR/KanR: aminoglycoside phosphotransferase from Tn5; aph(3')-II (or nptII); confers resistance to neomycin, kanamycin, and G418 (Geneticin®)
    924..1076    +  CDS            ble (fragment): BLE_KLEPN - Experimental evidence at protein level: Swiss-Prot protein existence level 1. Binding protein with a strong affinity to the bleomycin family of antibiotics. Binds to CL990; an antimitotic-antibiotic compound. From Klebsiella pneumoniae.
   1135..1182    +  polyA_signal   HSV TK poly(A) signal: herpes simplex virus thymidine kinase polyadenylation signal (Cole and Stacy, 1985)
   1273..1289    -  polyA_signal   bGH poly(A) signal (fragment): bovine growth hormone polyadenylation signal
   1511..2099    +  rep_origin     ori: high-copy-number ColE1/pMB1/pBR322/pUC origin of replication
   2274..2577    +  enhancer       CMV enhancer: human cytomegalovirus immediate early enhancer
   2578..2781    +  promoter       CMV promoter: human cytomegalovirus (CMV) immediate early promoter
   2819..3331    +  CDS            Nluc: NanoLuc® luciferase human codon-optimized
   3350..4030    +  CDS            CD9: CD9_HUMAN - Also known as MIC3, TSPAN29. Experimental evidence at protein level: Swiss-Prot protein existence level 1. Integral membrane protein associated with integrins, which regulates different processes, such as sperm-egg fusion, platelet activation and aggregation, and cell adhesion (PubMed:8478605, PubMed:14575715, PubMed:18541721). Present at the cell surface of oocytes and plays a key role in sperm-egg fusion, possibly by organizing multiprotein complexes and the morphology of the membrane required for the fusion (By similarity). In myoblasts, associates with CD81 and PTGFRN and inhib
   4057..4101    +  misc_feature   MCS (fragment): multiple cloning site
   4118..4202    +  CDS            large T antigen (fragment): large T antigen from SV40 (simian virus 40)
   4225..4346    +  polyA_signal   SV40 poly(A) signal: SV40 polyadenylation signal
   4380..4808    -  rep_origin     f1 ori (sequence partly withheld): f1 bacteriophage origin of replication; arrow indicates direction of (+) strand synthesis
   4835..4939    +  promoter       AmpR promoter: bla
   4941..74      +  promoter       SV40 promoter (across the origin): SV40 enhancer and early promoter
>Addgene plasmid #247322 | Nluc CD9 | addgene full sequence | sequence record 500760 | Addgene NGS Result
CCGAGGCCGCCTCGGCCTCTGAGCTATTCCAGAAGTAGTGAGGAGGCTTTTTTGGAGGCCTAGGCTTTTG
CAAAGATCGATCAAGAGACAGGATGAGGATCGTTTCGCATGATTGAACAAGATGGATTGCACGCAGGTTC
TCCGGCCGCTTGGGTGGAGAGGCTATTCGGCTATGACTGGGCACAACAGACAATCGGCTGCTCTGATGCC
GCCGTGTTCCGGCTGTCAGCGCAGGGGCGCCCGGTTCTTTTTGTCAAGACCGACCTGTCCGGTGCCCTGA
ATGAACTGCAAGACGAGGCAGCGCGGCTATCGTGGCTGGCCACGACGGGCGTTCCTTGCGCAGCTGTGCT
CGACGTTGTCACTGAAGCGGGAAGGGACTGGCTGCTATTGGGCGAAGTGCCGGGGCAGGATCTCCTGTCA
TCTCACCTTGCTCCTGCCGAGAAAGTATCCATCATGGCTGATGCAATGCGGCGGCTGCATACGCTTGATC
CGGCTACCTGCCCATTCGACCACCAAGCGAAACATCGCATCGAGCGAGCACGTACTCGGATGGAAGCCGG
TCTTGTCGATCAGGATGATCTGGACGAAGAGCATCAGGGGCTCGCGCCAGCCGAACTGTTCGCCAGGCTC
AAGGCGAGCATGCCCGACGGCGAGGATCTCGTCGTGACCCATGGCGATGCCTGCTTGCCGAATATCATGG
TGGAAAATGGCCGCTTTTCTGGATTCATCGACTGTGGCCGGCTGGGTGTGGCGGACCGCTATCAGGACAT
AGCGTTGGCTACCCGTGATATTGCTGAAGAGCTTGGCGGCGAATGGGCTGACCGCTTCCTCGTGCTTTAC
GGTATCGCCGCTCCCGATTCGCAGCGCATCGCCTTCTATCGCCTTCTTGACGAGTTCTTCTGAGCGGGAC
TCTGGGGTTCGAAATGACCGACCAAGCGACGCCCAACCTGCCATCACGAGATTTCGATTCCACCGCCGCC
TTCTATGAAAGGTTGGGCTTCGGAATCGTTTTCCGGGACGCCGGCTGGATGATCCTCCAGCGCGGGGATC
TCATGCTGGAGTTCTTCGCCCACCCTAGGGGGAGGCTAACTGAAACACGGAAGGAGACAATACCGGAAGG
AACCCGCGCTATGACGGCAATAAAAAGACAGAATAAAACGCACGGTGTTGGGTCGTTTGTTCATAAACGC
GGGGTTCGGTCCCAGGGCTGGCACTCTGTCGATACCCCACCGAGACCCCATTGGGGCCAATACGCCCGCG
TTTCTTCCTTTTCCCCACCCCACCCCCCAAGTTCGGGTGAAGGCCCAGGGCTCGCAGCCAACGTCGGGGC
GGCAGGCCCTGCCATAGCCTCAGGTTACTCATATATACTTTAGATTGATTTAAAACTTCATTTTTAATTT
AAAAGGATCTAGGTGAAGATCCTTTTTGATAATCTCATGACCAAAATCCCTTAACGTGAGTTTTCGTTCC
ACTGAGCGTCAGACCCCGTAGAAAAGATCAAAGGATCTTCTTGAGATCCTTTTTTTCTGCGCGTAATCTG
CTGCTTGCAAACAAAAAAACCACCGCTACCAGCGGTGGTTTGTTTGCCGGATCAAGAGCTACCAACTCTT
TTTCCGAAGGTAACTGGCTTCAGCAGAGCGCAGATACCAAATACTGTTCTTCTAGTGTAGCCGTAGTTAG
GCCACCACTTCAAGAACTCTGTAGCACCGCCTACATACCTCGCTCTGCTAATCCTGTTACCAGTGGCTGC
TGCCAGTGGCGATAAGTCGTGTCTTACCGGGTTGGACTCAAGACGATAGTTACCGGATAAGGCGCAGCGG
TCGGGCTGAACGGGGGGTTCGTGCACACAGCCCAGCTTGGAGCGAACGACCTACACCGAACTGAGATACC
TACAGCGTGAGCTATGAGAAAGCGCCACGCTTCCCGAAGGGAGAAAGGCGGACAGGTATCCGGTAAGCGG
CAGGGTCGGAACAGGAGAGCGCACGAGGGAGCTTCCAGGGGGAAACGCCTGGTATCTTTATAGTCCTGTC
GGGTTTCGCCACCTCTGACTTGAGCGTCGATTTTTGTGATGCTCGTCAGGGGGGCGGAGCCTATGGAAAA
ACGCCAGCAACGCGGCCTTTTTACGGTTCCTGGCCTTTTGCTGGCCTTTTGCTCACATGTTCTTTCCTGC
GTTATCCCCTGATTCTGTGGATAACCGTATTACCGCCATGCATTAGTTATTAATAGTAATCAATTACGGG
GTCATTAGTTCATAGCCCATATATGGAGTTCCGCGTTACATAACTTACGGTAAATGGCCCGCCTGGCTGA
CCGCCCAACGACCCCCGCCCATTGACGTCAATAATGACGTATGTTCCCATAGTAACGCCAATAGGGACTT
TCCATTGACGTCAATGGGTGGAGTATTTACGGTAAACTGCCCACTTGGCAGTACATCAAGTGTATCATAT
GCCAAGTACGCCCCCTATTGACGTCAATGACGGTAAATGGCCCGCCTGGCATTATGCCCAGTACATGACC
TTATGGGACTTTCCTACTTGGCAGTACATCTACGTATTAGTCATCGCTATTACCATGGTGATGCGGTTTT
GGCAGTACATCAATGGGCGTGGATAGCGGTTTGACTCACGGGGATTTCCAAGTCTCCACCCCATTGACGT
CAATGGGAGTTTGTTTTGGCACCAAAATCAACGGGACTTTCCAAAATGTCGTAACAACTCCGCCCCATTG
ACGCAAATGGGCGGTAGGCGTGTACGGTGGGAGGTCTATATAAGCAGAGCTGGTTTAGTGAACCGTCAGA
TCCGCTAGCGCTACCGGTATGGTCTTCACACTCGAAGATTTCGTTGGGGACTGGCGACAGACAGCCGGCT
ACAACCTGGACCAAGTCCTTGAACAGGGAGGTGTGTCCAGTTTGTTTCAGAATCTCGGGGTGTCCGTAAC
TCCGATCCAAAGGATTGTCCTGAGCGGTGAAAATGGGCTGAAGATCGACATCCATGTCATCATCCCGTAT
GAAGGTCTGAGCGGCGACCAAATGGGCCAGATCGAAAAAATTTTTAAGGTGGTGTACCCTGTGGATGATC
ATCACTTTAAGGTGATCCTGCACTATGGCACACTGGTAATCGACGGGGTTACGCCGAACATGATCGACTA
TTTCGGACGGCCGTATGAAGGCATCGCCGTGTTCGACGGCAAAAAGATCACTGTAACAGGGACCCTGTGG
AACGGCAACAAAATTATCGACGAGCGCCTGATCAACCCCGACGGCTCCCTGCTGTTCCGAGTAACCATCA
ACGGAGTGACCGGCTGGCGGCTGTGCGAACGCATTCTGGCGCTCGAGCTCAAGCTTCCACCGGTCAAAGG
AGGCACCAAGTGCATCAAATACCTGCTGTTCGGATTTAACTTCATCTTCTGGCTTGCCGGGATTGCTGTC
CTTGCCATTGGACTATGGCTCCGATTCGACTCTCAGACCAAGAGCATCTTCGAGCAAGAAACTAATAATA
ATAATTCCAGCTTCTACACAGGAGTCTATATTCTGATCGGAGCCGGCGCCCTCATGATGCTGGTGGGCTT
CCTGGGCTGCTGCGGGGCTGTGCAGGAGTCCCAGTGCATGCTGGGACTGTTCTTCGGCTTCCTCTTGGTG
ATATTCGCCATTGAAATAGCTGCGGCCATCTGGGGATATTCCCACAAGGATGAGGTGATTAAGGAAGTCC
AGGAGTTTTACAAGGACACCTACAACAAGCTGAAAACCAAGGATGAGCCCCAGCGGGAAACGCTGAAAGC
CATCCACTATGCGTTGAACTGCTGTGGTTTGGCTGGGGGCGTGGAACAGTTTATCTCAGACATCTGCCCC
AAGAAGGACGTACTCGAAACCTTCACCGTGAAGTCCTGTCCTGATGCCATCAAAGAGGTCTTCGACAATA
AATTCCACATCATCGGCGCAGTGGGCATCGGCATTGCCGTGGTCATGATATTTGGCATGATCTTCAGTAT
GATCTTGTGCTGTGCTATCCGCAGGAACCGCGAGATGGTCTAGACTAGTGGATCCGAGCTCGGTACCAAG
CTTCGAATTCTGCAGTCGACGGTACCGCGGGCCCGGGATCCACCGGATCTAGATAACTGATCATAATCAG
CCATACCACATTTGTAGAGGTTTTACTTGCTTTAAAAAACCTCCCACACCTCCCCCTGAACCTGAAACAT
AAAATGAATGCAATTGTTGTTGTTAACTTGTTTATTGCAGCTTATAATGGTTACAAATAAAGCAATAGCA
TCACAAATTTCACAAATAAAGCATTTTTTTCACTGCATTCTAGTTGTGGTTTGTCCAAACTCATCAATGT
ATCTTAACGCGTAAATTGTAAGCGTTAATATTTTGTTAAAATTCGCGTTAAATTTTTGTTAAATCAGCTC
ATTTTTTAACCAATAGGCCGAAATCGGCAAAATCCCTTATAAATCAAAAGAATAGACCGAGATAGGGT
[37 nt withheld, positions 4479-4515]
AAAGAACGTGGACTCCAACGTCAAAGG
[49 nt withheld, positions 4543-4591]
T
[91 nt withheld, positions 4593-4683]
G
[124 nt withheld, positions 4685-4808]
CAGGTGGCACTTTTCGGGGAAATGTGCGCGGAACCCCTATTTGTTTATTTTTCTAAATACATTCAAATAT
GTATCCGCTCATGAGACAATAACCCTGATAAATGCTTCAATAATATTGAAAAAGGAAGAGTCCTGAGGCG
GAAAGAACCAGCTGTGGAATGTGTGTCAGTTAGGGTGTGGAAAGTCCCCAGGCTCCCCAGCAGGCAGAAG
TATGCAAAGCATGCATCTCAATTAGTCAGCAACCAGGTGTGGAAAGTCCCCAGGCTCCCCAGCAGGCAGA
AGTATGCAAAGCATGCATCTCAATTAGTCAGCAACCATAGTCCCGCCCCTAACTCCGCCCATCCCGCCCC
TAACTCCGCCCAGTTCCGCCCATTCTCCGCCCCATGGCTGACTAATTTTTTTTATTTATGCAGAGG
